>Addgene plasmid #204072 | pBP-P_lacI-Ptac-lacO | addgene full sequence | sequence record 413888 | Addgene NGS Result
GAAGATCCTTTGATCTTTTCTACGGGGTCTGACGCTCAGTGGAACGAAAACTCACGTTAAGGGATTTTGG
TCATGAGATTATCAAAAAGGATCTTCACCTAGATCCTTTTAAATTAAAAATGAAGTTTTAAATCAATCTA
AAGTATATATGAGTAAACTTGGTCTGACAGCTCGAGGCTTGGATTCTCACCAATAAAAAACGCCCGGCGG
CAACCGAGCGTTCTGAACAAATCCAGATGGAGTTCTGAGGTCATTACTGGATCTATCAACAGGAGTCCAA
GCGAGCTCGATATCAAATTACGCCCCGCCCTGCCACTCATCGCAGTACTGTTGTAATTCATTAAGCATTC
TGCCGACATGGAAGCCATCACAAACGGCATGATGAACCTGAATCGCCAGCGGCATCAGCACCTTGTCGCC
TTGCGTATAATATTTGCCCATGGTGAAAACGGGGGCGAAGAAGTTGTCCATATTGGCCACGTTTAAATCA
AAACTGGTGAAACTCACCCAGGGATTGGCTGACACGAAAAACATATTCTCAATAAACCCTTTAGGGAAAT
AGGCCAGGTTTTCACCGTAACACGCCACATCTTGCGAATATATGTGTAGAAACTGCCGGAAATCGTCGTG
GTATTCACTCCAGAGCGATGAAAACGTTTCAGTTTGCTCATGGAAAACGGTGTAACAAGGGTGAACACTA
TCCCATATCACCAGCTCACCGTCTTTCATTGCCATACGAAATTCCGGATGAGCATTCATCAGGCGGGCAA
GAATGTGAATAAAGGCCGGATAAAACTTGTGCTTATTTTTCTTTACGGTCTTTAAAAAGGCCGTAATATC
CAGCTGAACGGTCTGGTTATAGGTACATTGAGCAACTGACTGAAATGCCTCAAAATGTTCTTTACGATGC
CATTGGGATATATCAACGGTGGTATATCCAGTGATTTTTTTCTCCATTTTAGCTTCCTTAGCTCCTGAAA
ATCTCGATAACTCAAAAAATACGCCCGGTAGTGATCTTATTTCATTATGGTGAAAGTTGGAACCTCTTAC
GTGCCCGATCAACTCGAGTGCCACCTGACGTCTAAGAAACCATTATTATCATGACATTAACCTATAAAAA
TAGGCGTATCACGAGGCAGAGGTCTCACTATTCCAAAAAAAAAGGCTCCAAAAGGAGCCTTTAATTGTAT
CTCACTGCCCGCTTTCCAGTCGGGAAACCTGTCGTGCCAGCTGCATTAATGAATCGGCCAACGCGCGGGG
AGAGGCGGTTTGCGTATTGGGCGCCAGGGTGGTTTTTCTTTTCACCAGTGAGACTGGCAACAGCTGATTG
CCCTTCACCGCCTGGCCCTGAGAGAGTTGCAGCAAGCGGTCCACGCTGGTTTGCCCCAGCAGGCGAAAAT
CCTGTTTGATGGTGGTTAACGGCGGGATATAACATGAGCTATCTTCGGTATCGTCGTATCCCACTACCGA
GATATCCGCACCAACGCGCAGCCCGGACTCGGTAATGGCGCGCATTGCGCCCAGCGCCATCTGATCGTTG
GCAACCAGCATCGCAGTGGGAACGATGCCCTCATTCAGCATTTGCATGGTTTGTTGAAAACCGGACATGG
CACTCCAGTCGCCTTCCCGTTCCGCTATCGGCTGAATTTGATTGCGAGTGAGATATTTATGCCAGCCAGC
CAGACGCAGACGCGCCGAGACAGAACTTAATGGGCCCGCTAACAGCGCGATTTGCTGGTGACCCAATGCG
ACCAGATGCTCCACGCCCAGTCGCGTACCGTCCTCATGGGAGTAAATAATACTGTTGATGGGTGTCTGGT
CAGAGACATCAAGAAATAACGCCGGAACATTAGTGCAGGCAGCTTCCACAGCAATGGCATCCTGGTCATC
CAGCGGATAGTTAATGATCAGCCCACTGACGCGTTGCGCGAGAAGATTGTGCACCGCCGCTTTACAGGCT
TCGACGCCGCTTCGTTCTACCATCGACACCACCACGCTGGCACCCAGTTGATCGGCGCGAGATTTAATCG
CCGCGACAATTTGCGACGGCGCGTGCAGGGCCAGACTGGAGGTGGCAACGCCAATCAGCAACGACTGTTT
GCCCGCCAGTTGTTGTGCCACGCGGTTGGGAATGTAATTCAGCTCCACCATCGCCGCTTCCACTTTTTCC
CGCGTTTTCGCAGAAACGTGGCTGGCCTGGTTCACCACGCGGGAAACGGTCATATAAGAGACACCGGCAT
ACTCTGCGACATCGTATAACGTTACTGGTTTCATATTCACCACCCTGAATTGACTCTCTTCCGGGCGCTA
TCATGCCATACCGCGAAAGGTTTTGCGCCATTCGATGGCGCGCCGCTGTTGACAATTAATCATCGGCTCG
TATAATGTGTGGAATTGTGAGCGCTCACAATTGTACAGAGACCCATGCCGTCTCATTAGCTGCAGTCCGG
CAAAAAAGGGCAAGGTGTCACCACCCTGCCCTTTTTCTTTAAAACCGAAAAGATTACTTCGCGTTATGCA
GGCTTCCTCGCTCACTGACTCGCTGCGCTCGGTCGTTCGGCTGCGGCGAGCGGTATCAGCTCACTCAAAG
GCGGTAATACGGTTATCCACAGAATCAGGGGATAACGCAGGAAAGAACATGTGAGCAAAAGGCCAGCAAA
AGGCCAGGAACCGTAAAAAGGCCGCGTTGCTGGCGTTTTTCCACAGGCTCCGCCCCCCTGACGAGCATCA
CAAAAATCGACGCTCAAGTCAGAGGTGGCGAAACCCGACAGGACTATAAAGATACCAGGCGTTTCCCCCT
GGAAGCTCCCTCGTGCGCTCTCCTGTTCCGACCCTGCCGCTTACCGGATACCTGTCCGCCTTTCTCCCTT
CGGGAAGCGTGGCGCTTTCTCATAGCTCACGCTGTAGGTATCTCAGTTCGGTGTAGGTCGTTCGCTCCAA
GCTGGGCTGTGTGCACGAACCCCCCGTTCAGCCCGACCGCTGCGCCTTATCCGGTAACTATCGTCTTGAG
TCCAACCCGGTAAGACACGACTTATCGCCACTGGCAGCAGCCACTGGTAACAGGATTAGCAGAGCGAGGT
ATGTAGGCGGTGCTACAGAGTTCTTGAAGTGGTGGCCTAACTACGGCTACACTAGAAGAACAGTATTTGG
TATCTGCGCTCTGCTGAAGCCAGTTACCTTCGGAAAAAGAGTTGGTAGCTCTTGATCCGGCAAACAAACC
ACCGCTGGTAGCGGTGGTTTTTTTGTTTGCAAGCAGCAGATTACGCGCAGAAAAAAAGGATCTCAA
Features (pLannotate 1.2.2; 10 found; start..end, strand, type, name):
    183..277     -  terminator     lambda t0 terminator: transcription terminator from phage lambda
    301..957     -  CDS            cat: CAT_ECOLX - Experimental evidence at protein level: Swiss-Prot protein existence level 1. This enzyme is an effector of chloramphenicol resistance in bacteria. From Escherichia coli. This protein is used as a marker in many commonly used cloning vectors, such as pACYC184.
    958..1055    -  promoter       cat promoter: promoter of the E. coli cat gene encoding chloramphenicol acetyltransferase
   1152..1191    -  terminator     fd terminator: central terminator from bacteriophage fd (Otsuka and Kunisawa, 1982)
   1192..2273    -  CDS            lacI (fragment): lac repressor; lacI; The lac repressor binds to the lac operator to inhibit transcription in E. coli. This inhibition can be relieved by adding lactose or isopropyl-β-D-thiogalactopyranoside (IPTG).
   2275..2348    -  promoter       lacI promoter (fragment): lacI
   2359..2387    +  promoter       tac promoter: strong E. coli promoter; hybrid between the trp and lac UV5 promoters
   2393..2412    +  protein_bind   lac operator (symmetric): The lac repressor binds to the lac operator to inhibit transcription in E. coli. This inhibition can be relieved by adding lactose or isopropyl-β-D-thiogalactopyranoside (IPTG). The symmetric lac operator was optimized for tight binding of lac repressor. lac repressor encoded by lacI
   2446..2503    +  terminator     his operon terminator: This putative transcriptin terminator from the E. coli his operon has a 2-bp deletion introduced during synthesis. Its efficiency has not been determined.
   2698..3286    -  rep_origin     ori: high-copy-number ColE1/pMB1/pBR322/pUC origin of replication
