[The description below was written by a language model from this plasmid's Addgene catalogue record and pLannotate feature annotations shown in this document.]
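Description:
pBP-P_lacI-Ptac-lacO is a small (about 3.3 kb) bacterial part plasmid built on the iGEM pSB1C3 backbone, catalogued as a "Type 0 promoter part". That label indicates it serves as a storage vector for a reusable promoter module in a hierarchical, modular cloning scheme rather than as a finished expression construct, although the record does not describe the assembly system or the flanking sites used to release the part. It replicates in E. coli from a high-copy ColE1/pUC-type origin and is selected with chloramphenicol through a cat (chloramphenicol acetyltransferase) gene driven by its own cat promoter and followed by the lambda t0 terminator.

The synthetic insert, introduced by Gibson assembly, is a self-contained IPTG-inducible regulatory unit arranged divergently. On the reverse strand, a lacI promoter drives the lac repressor coding sequence, which ends at the phage fd terminator. Both the promoter and the coding sequence are annotated as fragment matches. On the forward strand, immediately adjacent, sits the strong hybrid trp/lacUV5 tac promoter followed by a symmetric lac operator, a variant optimised for tight repressor binding. LacI produced from the same module occupies the operator and holds transcription off until IPTG (or lactose) releases it, so the regulator travels with the promoter and does not depend on the host's lacI status. No downstream coding sequence is annotated. The backbone's his operon terminator lies shortly after the operator, consistent with a promoter-only part meant to be combined with ribosome binding site, gene and terminator parts to build inducible bacterial expression cassettes.
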