Addgene plasmid #204072: pBP-P_lacI-Ptac-lacO
Purpose: Type 0 promoter part
Depositing lab: Mikhail Shapiro. Depositing organization: California Institute of Technology.
Backbone
  Vector backbone: pSB1C3
  Backbone manufacturer: iGEM
  Vector type: Bacterial Expression
Growth in bacteria
  Bacterial resistance: Chloramphenicol, 25 μg/mL
  Growth temperature: 37°C
  Growth strain: NEB Stable
  Copy number: High Copy
Gene/Insert
  Gene/Insert name: lacI repressor and Ptac-lacO IPTG-inducible promoter
  Species: Synthetic
  Mutation: None
  Cloning method: Gibson Cloning
Terms and licenses: Academic/Nonprofit Terms; Industry Terms: Not Available to Industry
How to cite: pBP-P_lacI-Ptac-lacO was a gift from Mikhail Shapiro (Addgene plasmid # 204072 ; http://n2t.net/addgene:204072 ; RRID:Addgene_204072)
